Addgene plasmid #102560: PB-sgRNA(MS2)
Purpose: (Empty Backbone) Piggybac transposon sgRNA cloning backbone with MS2 loops at tetraloop and stemloop 2. Contains BbsI sites for insertion of spacer sequences.
Depositing lab: Ying Liu. Depositing organization: University of Texas Health Science Center at Houston. Publication: One-Step piggyBac Transposon-Based CRISPR/Cas9 Activation of Multiple Genes. Li S, Zhang A, Xue H, Li D, Liu Y. Mol Ther Nucleic Acids. 2017 Sep 15;8:64-76. doi: 10.1016/j.omtn.2017.06.007. Epub 2017 Jun 15. PubMed 28918057.
Backbone
  Vector backbone: piggybac
  Backbone size (bp): 3721
  Vector type: Mammalian Expression, CRISPR ; piggybac transposon
  Promoter: U6
Growth in bacteria
  Bacterial resistance: Ampicillin, 100 μg/mL
  Growth temperature: 37°C
  Growth strain: DH5alpha
  Copy number: High Copy
Gene/Insert
  Cloning method: Gibson Cloning
  Sequencing primers: 5′ tttcttctataaagtaac; 3′ gcattacacgtcttgagc
Resource information
  A portion of this plasmid was derived from a plasmid made by: U6-MS2 cassette is from Feng Zhang's lab (Addgene #61424).
Terms and licenses: Academic/Nonprofit Terms; Industry Terms: Not Available to Industry
How to cite: PB-sgRNA(MS2) was a gift from Ying Liu (Addgene plasmid # 102560 ; http://n2t.net/addgene:102560 ; RRID:Addgene_102560)
