[The description below was written by a language model from this plasmid's Addgene catalogue record and pLannotate feature annotations shown in this document.]
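Description:
PB-sgRNA(MS2) is an empty cloning backbone for expressing CRISPR guide RNAs in mammalian cells from a piggyBac transposon. It is propagated in E. coli as a high-copy plasmid through a ColE1/pUC-type origin and selected with ampicillin via the β-lactamase gene and its promoter. The catalogue lists a 3,721 bp backbone, while the sequenced record is 4,131 nt. The rest of the bacterial portion consists of typical cloning-vector remnants, including lac promoter/operator elements, T3, T7 and SP6 phage promoters, and small fragments annotated as lacI, rop, bom and f1 ori, which have no evident functional role here.

The payload is a human U6 RNA polymerase III promoter driving a modified Streptococcus pyogenes sgRNA scaffold. Two MS2 stem loops interrupt this scaffold, placed at the tetraloop and stem loop 2 according to the record. These hairpins bind the bacteriophage MS2 coat protein, so effector domains fused to that protein can be recruited to a dCas9–guide complex, as in synergistic activation mediator-type systems. The U6-MS2 cassette was taken from an earlier sgRNA(MS2) cloning plasmid and installed by Gibson assembly. BbsI sites allow the user's spacer sequence to be inserted, presumably between the promoter and the scaffold. The piggyBac terminal repeats are not annotated by name, but two fragments flanking the cassette are matched to the baculovirus FP25 gene. These probably reflect the transposon-end regions, since piggyBac was originally isolated as an insertion in that locus. With piggyBac transposase supplied separately, the guide cassette can integrate stably into the genome. No mammalian selection marker or reporter is annotated. The associated work used the system for piggyBac-based CRISPR/Cas9 activation of multiple genes.
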