Features (pLannotate 1.2.2; 23 found; start..end, strand, type, name):
      1..105     -  promoter       AmpR promoter: bla
    200..235     +  CDS            rop (fragment): Rop protein, which maintains plasmids at low copy number; rop
    337..388     +  misc_feature   bom (fragment): basis of mobility region from pBR322
    451..469     +  promoter       SP6 promoter: promoter for bacteriophage SP6 RNA polymerase
    483..522     +  CDS            lacI (fragment): lac repressor; lacI; The lac repressor binds to the lac operator to inhibit transcription in E. coli. This inhibition can be relieved by adding lactose or isopropyl-β-D-thiogalactopyranoside (IPTG).
    535..556     +  protein_bind   CAP binding site: CAP binding activates transcription in the presence of cAMP. E. coli catabolite activator protein
    571..601     +  promoter       lac promoter: promoter for the E. coli lac operon
    609..625     +  protein_bind   lac operator: The lac repressor binds to the lac operator to inhibit transcription in E. coli. This inhibition can be relieved by adding lactose or isopropyl-β-D-thiogalactopyranoside (IPTG). lac repressor encoded by lacI
    670..688     +  promoter       T3 promoter: promoter for bacteriophage T3 RNA polymerase
    690..869     +  CDS            FP (fragment): FP25_NPVAC - Experimental evidence at protein level: Swiss-Prot protein existence level 1. From Autographa californica nuclear polyhedrosis virus (AcMNPV).
   1227..1467    +  promoter       U6 promoter: RNA polymerase III promoter for human U6 snRNA
   1511..1529    +  misc_RNA       MS2 stem loop: stem loop that binds the bacteriophage MS2 coat protein
   1540..1576    +  misc_RNA       gRNA scaffold (fragment): guide RNA scaffold for the Streptococcus pyogenes CRISPR/Cas9 system
   1581..1599    +  misc_RNA       MS2 stem loop: stem loop that binds the bacteriophage MS2 coat protein
   1610..1629    +  misc_RNA       gRNA scaffold (fragment): guide RNA scaffold for the Streptococcus pyogenes CRISPR/Cas9 system
   1642..1692    -  misc_feature   bom (fragment): basis of mobility region from pBR322
   1711..1727    +  rep_origin     f1 ori (fragment): f1 bacteriophage origin of replication; arrow indicates direction of (+) strand synthesis
   2112..2189    +  CDS            FP (fragment): FP25_NPVAC - Experimental evidence at protein level: Swiss-Prot protein existence level 1. From Autographa californica nuclear polyhedrosis virus (AcMNPV).
   2190..2208    -  misc_feature   MCS (fragment): pUC18/19 multiple cloning site
   2236..2254    -  promoter       T7 promoter: promoter for bacteriophage T7 RNA polymerase
   2276..2329    -  CDS            lacI (fragment): lac repressor; lacI; The lac repressor binds to the lac operator to inhibit transcription in E. coli. This inhibition can be relieved by adding lactose or isopropyl-β-D-thiogalactopyranoside (IPTG).
   2512..3100    -  rep_origin     ori: high-copy-number ColE1/pMB1/pBR322/pUC origin of replication
   3271..4131    -  CDS            AmpR: β-lactamase; bla; confers resistance to ampicillin, carbenicillin, and related antibiotics
>Addgene plasmid #102560 | PB-sgRNA(MS2) | depositor full sequence | sequence record 193891 | PB-sgRNA(MS2) sequence 4131 bps
ACTCTTCCTTTTTCAATATTATTGAAGCATTTATCAGGGTTATTGTCTCATGAGCGGATACATATTTGAA
TGTATTTAGAAAAATAAACAAATAGGGGTTCCGCGCACATTTCCCCGAAAAGTGCCACCTGACGTCTAAG
AAACCATTATTATCATGACATTAACCTATAAAAATAGGCGTATCACGAGGCCCTTTCGTCTCGCGCGTTT
CGGTGATGACGGTGAAAACCTCTGACACATGCAGCTCCCGGAGACGGTCACAGCTTGTCTGTAAGCGGAT
GCCGGGAGCAGACAAGCCCGTCAGGGCGCGTCAGCGGGTGTTGGCGGGTGTCGGGGCTGGCTTAACTATG
CGGCATCAGAGCAGATTGTACTGAGAGTGCACCATATGGACATATTGTCGTTAGAACGCGGCTACAATTA
ATACATAACCTTATGTATCATACACATACGATTTAGGTGACACTATAGAACTCGACCTCGAGGCTGGCAC
GACAGGTTTCCCGACTGGAAAGCGGGCAGTGAGCGCAACGCAATTAATGTGAGTTAGCTCACTCATTAGG
CACCCCAGGCTTTACACTTTATGCTTCCGGCTCGTATGTTGTGTGGAATTGTGAGCGGATAACAATTTCA
CACAGGAAACAGCTATGACCATGATTACGCCAAGCTCGAAATTAACCCTCACTAAAGGGAACAAAAGCTG
GAGCTCGTCTTTGATCAAAACGCAAATCGACGAAAATGTGTCGGACAATATCAAGTCGATGAGCGAAAAA
CTAAAAAGGCTAGAATACGACAATCTCACAGACAGCGTTGAGATATACGGTATTCACGACAGCAGGCTGA
ATAATAAAAAAATTAGAAACTATTATTTAACCCTAGAAAGATAATCATATTGTGACGTACGTTAAAGATA
ATCATGCGTAAAATTGACGCATGTGTTTTATCGATCTGTATATCGAGGTTTATTTATTAATTTGAATAGA
TATTAAGTTTTATTATATTTACACTTACATACTAATAATAAATTCAACAAACAATTTATTTATGTTTATT
TATTTATTAAAAAAAAACAAAAACTCAAAATTTCTTCTATAAAGTAACAAAACTTTTAAACATTCTCTCT
TTTACAAAAATAAACTTATTTTGTACTTTAAAAACAGTCATGTTGTATTATAAAATAAGTAATTAGCTTA
ACTTATACATAATAGAAACAAATTATACTTATTAATGAGGGCCTATTTCCCATGATTCCTTCATATTTGC
ATATACGATACAAGGCTGTTAGAGAGATAATTGGAATTAATTTGACTGTAAACACAAAGATATTAGTACA
AAATACGTGACGTAGAAAGTAATAATTTCTTGGGTAGTTTGCAGTTTTAAAATTATGTTTTAAAATGGAC
TATCATATGCTTACCGTAACTTGAAAGTATTTCGATTTCTTGGCTTTATATATCTTGTGGAAAGGACGAA
ACACCGGGTCTTCGAGAAGACCTGTTTTAGAGCTAGGCCAACATGAGGATCACCCATGTCTGCAGGGCCT
AGCAAGTTAAAATAAGGCTAGTCCGTTATCAACTTGGCCAACATGAGGATCACCCATGTCTGCAGGGCCA
AGTGGCACCGAGTCGGTGCTTTTTTTGAATTCTGATGCGGTATTTTCTCCTTACGCATCTGTGCGGTATT
TCACACCGCATACGTCAAAGCAACCATAGTACGCGCCCTGTAGCGGCATTTAAATCCATCGAAGCAGCTC
CAGCCTACACAATCGCTCAAGACGTGTAATGCTTTTATTATATATTAGTCACGATATCTATAACAAGAAA
ATATATATATAATAAGTTATCACGTAAGTAGAACATGAAATAACAATATAATTATCGTATGAGTTAAATC
TTAAAAGTCACGTAAAAGATAATCATGCGTCATTTTGACTCACGCGGTCGTTATAGTTCAAAATCAGTGA
CACTTACCGCATTGACAAGCACGCCTCACGGGAGCTCCAAGCGGCGACTGAGATGTCCTAAATGCACAGC
GACGGATTCGCGCTATTTAGAAAGAGAGAGCAATATTTCAAGAATGCATGCGTCAATTTTACGCAGACTA
TCTTTCTAGGGTTAAAAAAGATTTGCGCTTTACTCGACCTAAACTTTAAACACGTCATAGAATCTTCGTT
TGACAAAAACCACATTGTGGGGTACCGAGCTCGAATTCATCGATGATATCAGATCTGCCGGTCTCCCTAT
AGTGAGTCGTATTAATTTCGATAAGCCAGGTTAACCTGCATTAATGAATCGGCCAACGCGCGGGGAGAGG
CGGTTTGCGTATTGGGCGCTCTTCCGCTTCCTCGCTCACTGACTCGCTGCGCTCGGTCGTTCGGCTGCGG
CGAGCGGTATCAGCTCACTCAAAGGCGGTAATACGGTTATCCACAGAATCAGGGGATAACGCAGGAAAGA
ACATGTGAGCAAAAGGCCAGCAAAAGGCCAGGAACCGTAAAAAGGCCGCGTTGCTGGCGTTTTTCCATAG
GCTCCGCCCCCCTGACGAGCATCACAAAAATCGACGCTCAAGTCAGAGGTGGCGAAACCCGACAGGACTA
TAAAGATACCAGGCGTTTCCCCCTGGAAGCTCCCTCGTGCGCTCTCCTGTTCCGACCCTGCCGCTTACCG
GATACCTGTCCGCCTTTCTCCCTTCGGGAAGCGTGGCGCTTTCTCATAGCTCACGCTGTAGGTATCTCAG
TTCGGTGTAGGTCGTTCGCTCCAAGCTGGGCTGTGTGCACGAACCCCCCGTTCAGCCCGACCGCTGCGCC
TTATCCGGTAACTATCGTCTTGAGTCCAACCCGGTAAGACACGACTTATCGCCACTGGCAGCAGCCACTG
GTAACAGGATTAGCAGAGCGAGGTATGTAGGCGGTGCTACAGAGTTCTTGAAGTGGTGGCCTAACTACGG
CTACACTAGAAGAACAGTATTTGGTATCTGCGCTCTGCTGAAGCCAGTTACCTTCGGAAAAAGAGTTGGT
AGCTCTTGATCCGGCAAACAAACCACCGCTGGTAGCGGTGGTTTTTTTGTTTGCAAGCAGCAGATTACGC
GCAGAAAAAAAGGATCTCAAGAAGATCCTTTGATCTTTTCTACGGGGTCTGACGCTCAGTGGAACGAAAA
CTCACGTTAAGGGATTTTGGTCATGAGATTATCAAAAAGGATCTTCACCTAGATCCTTTTAAATTAAAAA
TGAAGTTTTAAATCAATCTAAAGTATATATGAGTAAACTTGGTCTGACAGTTACCAATGCTTAATCAGTG
AGGCACCTATCTCAGCGATCTGTCTATTTCGTTCATCCATAGTTGCCTGACTCCCCGTCGTGTAGATAAC
TACGATACGGGAGGGCTTACCATCTGGCCCCAGTGCTGCAATGATACCGCGAGACCCACGCTCACCGGCT
CCAGATTTATCAGCAATAAACCAGCCAGCCGGAAGGGCCGAGCGCAGAAGTGGTCCTGCAACTTTATCCG
CCTCCATCCAGTCTATTAATTGTTGCCGGGAAGCTAGAGTAAGTAGTTCGCCAGTTAATAGTTTGCGCAA
CGTTGTTGCCATTGCTACAGGCATCGTGGTGTCACGCTCGTCGTTTGGTATGGCTTCATTCAGCTCCGGT
TCCCAACGATCAAGGCGAGTTACATGATCCCCCATGTTGTGCAAAAAAGCGGTTAGCTCCTTCGGTCCTC
CGATCGTTGTCAGAAGTAAGTTGGCCGCAGTGTTATCACTCATGGTTATGGCAGCACTGCATAATTCTCT
TACTGTCATGCCATCCGTAAGATGCTTTTCTGTGACTGGTGAGTACTCAACCAAGTCATTCTGAGAATAG
TGTATGCGGCGACCGAGTTGCTCTTGCCCGGCGTCAATACGGGATAATACCGCGCCACATAGCAGAACTT
TAAAAGTGCTCATCATTGGAAAACGTTCTTCGGGGCGAAAACTCTCAAGGATCTTACCGCTGTTGAGATC
CAGTTCGATGTAACCCACTCGTGCACCCAACTGATCTTCAGCATCTTTTACTTTCACCAGCGTTTCTGGG
TGAGCAAAAACAGGAAGGCAAAATGCCGCAAAAAAGGGAATAAGGGCGACACGGAAATGTTGAATACTCA
T
