Features (pLannotate 1.2.2; 23 found; start..end, strand, type, name):
      1..105     -  promoter       AmpR promoter: bla
    200..235     +  CDS            rop (fragment): Rop protein, which maintains plasmids at low copy number; rop
    337..388     +  misc_feature   bom (fragment): basis of mobility region from pBR322
    451..469     +  promoter       SP6 promoter: promoter for bacteriophage SP6 RNA polymerase
    483..522     +  CDS            lacI (fragment): lac repressor; lacI; The lac repressor binds to the lac operator to inhibit transcription in E. coli. This inhibition can be relieved by adding lactose or isopropyl-β-D-thiogalactopyranoside (IPTG).
    535..556     +  protein_bind   CAP binding site: CAP binding activates transcription in the presence of cAMP. E. coli catabolite activator protein
    571..601     +  promoter       lac promoter: promoter for the E. coli lac operon
    609..625     +  protein_bind   lac operator: The lac repressor binds to the lac operator to inhibit transcription in E. coli. This inhibition can be relieved by adding lactose or isopropyl-β-D-thiogalactopyranoside (IPTG). lac repressor encoded by lacI
    670..688     +  promoter       T3 promoter: promoter for bacteriophage T3 RNA polymerase
    690..869     +  CDS            FP (fragment): FP25_NPVAC - Experimental evidence at protein level: Swiss-Prot protein existence level 1. From Autographa californica nuclear polyhedrosis virus (AcMNPV).
   1227..1467    +  promoter       U6 promoter: RNA polymerase III promoter for human U6 snRNA
   1511..1529    +  misc_RNA       MS2 stem loop: stem loop that binds the bacteriophage MS2 coat protein
   1540..1576    +  misc_RNA       gRNA scaffold (fragment): guide RNA scaffold for the Streptococcus pyogenes CRISPR/Cas9 system
   1581..1599    +  misc_RNA       MS2 stem loop: stem loop that binds the bacteriophage MS2 coat protein
   1610..1629    +  misc_RNA       gRNA scaffold (fragment): guide RNA scaffold for the Streptococcus pyogenes CRISPR/Cas9 system
   1642..1692    -  misc_feature   bom (fragment): basis of mobility region from pBR322
   1711..1727    +  rep_origin     f1 ori (fragment): f1 bacteriophage origin of replication; arrow indicates direction of (+) strand synthesis
   2112..2189    +  CDS            FP (fragment): FP25_NPVAC - Experimental evidence at protein level: Swiss-Prot protein existence level 1. From Autographa californica nuclear polyhedrosis virus (AcMNPV).
   2190..2208    -  misc_feature   MCS (fragment): pUC18/19 multiple cloning site
   2236..2254    -  promoter       T7 promoter: promoter for bacteriophage T7 RNA polymerase
   2276..2329    -  CDS            lacI (fragment): lac repressor; lacI; The lac repressor binds to the lac operator to inhibit transcription in E. coli. This inhibition can be relieved by adding lactose or isopropyl-β-D-thiogalactopyranoside (IPTG).
   2512..3100    -  rep_origin     ori: high-copy-number ColE1/pMB1/pBR322/pUC origin of replication
   3271..4131    -  CDS            AmpR: β-lactamase; bla; confers resistance to ampicillin, carbenicillin, and related antibiotics
>Addgene plasmid #102560 | PB-sgRNA(MS2) | addgene full sequence | sequence record 198595 | Addgene NGS Result
ACTCTTCCTTTTTCAATATTATTGAAGCATTTATCAGGGTTATTGTCTCATGAGCGGATACATATTTGAA
TGTATTTAGAAAAATAAACAAATAGGGGTTCCGCGCACATTTCCCCGAAAAGTGCCACCTGACGTCTAAG
AAACCATTATTATCATGACATTAACCTATAAAAATAGGCGTATCACGAGGCCCTTTCGTCTCGCGCGTTT
CGGTGATGACGGTGAAAACCTCTGACACATGCAGCTCCCGGAGACGGTCACAGCTTGTCTGTAAGCGGAT
GCCGGGAGCAGACAAGCCCGTCAGGGCGCGTCAGCGGGTGTTGGCGGGTGTCGGGGCTGGCTTAACTATG
CGGCATCAGAGCAGATTGTACTGAGAGTGCACCATATGGACATATTGTCGTTAGAACGCGGCTACAATTA
ATACATAACCTTATGTATCATACACATACGATTTAGGTGACACTATAGAACTCGACCTCGAGGCTGGCAC
GACAGGTTTCCCGACTGGAAAGCGGGCAGTGAGCGCAACGCAATTAATGTGAGTTAGCTCACTCATTAGG
CACCCCAGGCTTTACACTTTATGCTTCCGGCTCGTATGTTGTGTGGAATTGTGAGCGGATAACAATTTCA
CACAGGAAACAGCTATGACCATGATTACGCCAAGCTCGAAATTAACCCTCACTAAAGGGAACAAAAGCTG
GAGCTCGTCTTTGATCAAAACGCAAATCGACGAAAATGTGTCGGACAATATCAAGTCGATGAGCGAAAAA
CTAAAAAGGCTAGAATACGACAATCTCACAGACAGCGTTGAGATATACGGTATTCACGACAGCAGGCTGA
ATAATAAAAAAATTAGAAACTATTATTTAACCCTAGAAAGATAATCATATTGTGACGTACGTTAAAGATA
ATCATGCGTAAAATTGACGCATGTGTTTTATCGATCTGTATATCGAGGTTTATTTATTAATTTGAATAGA
TATTAAGTTTTATTATATTTACACTTACATACTAATAATAAATTCAACAAACAATTTATTTATGTTTATT
TATTTATTAAAAAAAAACAAAAACTCAAAATTTCTTCTATAAAGTAACAAAACTTTTAAACATTCTCTCT
TTTACAAAAATAAACTTATTTTGTACTTTAAAAACAGTCATGTTGTATTATAAAATAAGTAATTAGCTTA
ACTTATACATAATAGAAACAAATTATACTTATTAATGAGGGCCTATTTCCCATGATTCCTTCATATTTGC
ATATACGATACAAGGCTGTTAGAGAGATAATTGGAATTAATTTGACTGTAAACACAAAGATATTAGTACA
AAATACGTGACGTAGAAAGTAATAATTTCTTGGGTAGTTTGCAGTTTTAAAATTATGTTTTAAAATGGAC
TATCATATGCTTACCGTAACTTGAAAGTATTTCGATTTCTTGGCTTTATATATCTTGTGGAAAGGACGAA
ACACCGGGTCTTCGAGAAGACCTGTTTTAGAGCTAGGCCAACATGAGGATCACCCATGTCTGCAGGGCCT
AGCAAGTTAAAATAAGGCTAGTCCGTTATCAACTTGGCCAACATGAGGATCACCCATGTCTGCAGGGCCA
AGTGGCACCGAGTCGGTGCTTTTTTTGAATTCTGATGCGGTATTTTCTCCTTACGCATCTGTGCGGTATT
TCACACCGCATACGTCAAAGCAACCATAGTACGCGCCCTGTAGCGGCATTTAAAGCCATCGAAGCAGCTC
CAGCCTACACAATCGCTCAAGACGTGTAATGCTTTTATTATATATTAGTCACGATATCTATAACAAGAAA
ATATATATATAATAAGTTATCACGTAAGTAGAACATGAAATAACAATATAATTATCGTATGAGTTAAATC
TTAAAAGTCACGTAAAAGATAATCATGCGTCATTTTGACTCACGCGGTCGTTATAGTTCAAAATCAGTGA
CACTTACCGCATTGACAAGCACGCCTCACGGGAGCTCCAAGCGGCGACTGAGATGTCCTAAATGCACAGC
GACGGATTCGCGCTATTTAGAAAGAGAGAGCAATATTTCAAGAATGCATGCGTCAATTTTACGCAGACTA
TCTTTCTAGGGTTAAAAAAGATTTGCGCTTTACTCGACCTAAACTTTAAACACGTCATAGAATCTTCGTT
TGACAAAAACCACATTGTGGGGTACCGAGCTCGAATTCATCGATGATATCAGATCTGCCGGTCTCCCTAT
AGTGAGTCGTATTAATTTCGATAAGCCAGGTTAACCTGCATTAATGAATCGGCCAACGCGCGGGGAGAGG
CGGTTTGCGTATTGGGCGCTCTTCCGCTTCCTCGCTCACTGACTCGCTGCGCTCGGTCGTTCGGCTGCGG
CGAGCGGTATCAGCTCACTCAAAGGCGGTAATACGGTTATCCACAGAATCAGGGGATAACGCAGGAAAGA
ACATGTGAGCAAAAGGCCAGCAAAAGGCCAGGAACCGTAAAAAGGCCGCGTTGCTGGCGTTTTTCCATAG
GCTCCGCCCCCCTGACGAGCATCACAAAAATCGACGCTCAAGTCAGAGGTGGCGAAACCCGACAGGACTA
TAAAGATACCAGGCGTTTCCCCCTGGAAGCTCCCTCGTGCGCTCTCCTGTTCCGACCCTGCCGCTTACCG
GATACCTGTCCGCCTTTCTCCCTTCGGGAAGCGTGGCGCTTTCTCATAGCTCACGCTGTAGGTATCTCAG
TTCGGTGTAGGTCGTTCGCTCCAAGCTGGGCTGTGTGCACGAACCCCCCGTTCAGCCCGACCGCTGCGCC
TTATCCGGTAACTATCGTCTTGAGTCCAACCCGGTAAGACACGACTTATCGCCACTGGCAGCAGCCACTG
GTAACAGGATTAGCAGAGCGAGGTATGTAGGCGGTGCTACAGAGTTCTTGAAGTGGTGGCCTAACTACGG
CTACACTAGAAGAACAGTATTTGGTATCTGCGCTCTGCTGAAGCCAGTTACCTTCGGAAAAAGAGTTGGT
AGCTCTTGATCCGGCAAACAAACCACCGCTGGTAGCGGTGGTTTTTTTGTTTGCAAGCAGCAGATTACGC
GCAGAAAAAAAGGATCTCAAGAAGATCCTTTGATCTTTTCTACGGGGTCTGACGCTCAGTGGAACGAAAA
CTCACGTTAAGGGATTTTGGTCATGAGATTATCAAAAAGGATCTTCACCTAGATCCTTTTAAATTAAAAA
TGAAGTTTTAAATCAATCTAAAGTATATATGAGTAAACTTGGTCTGACAGTTACCAATGCTTAATCAGTG
AGGCACCTATCTCAGCGATCTGTCTATTTCGTTCATCCATAGTTGCCTGACTCCCCGTCGTGTAGATAAC
TACGATACGGGAGGGCTTACCATCTGGCCCCAGTGCTGCAATGATACCGCGAGACCCACGCTCACCGGCT
CCAGATTTATCAGCAATAAACCAGCCAGCCGGAAGGGCCGAGCGCAGAAGTGGTCCTGCAACTTTATCCG
CCTCCATCCAGTCTATTAATTGTTGCCGGGAAGCTAGAGTAAGTAGTTCGCCAGTTAATAGTTTGCGCAA
CGTTGTTGCCATTGCTACAGGCATCGTGGTGTCACGCTCGTCGTTTGGTATGGCTTCATTCAGCTCCGGT
TCCCAACGATCAAGGCGAGTTACATGATCCCCCATGTTGTGCAAAAAAGCGGTTAGCTCCTTCGGTCCTC
CGATCGTTGTCAGAAGTAAGTTGGCCGCAGTGTTATCACTCATGGTTATGGCAGCACTGCATAATTCTCT
TACTGTCATGCCATCCGTAAGATGCTTTTCTGTGACTGGTGAGTACTCAACCAAGTCATTCTGAGAATAG
TGTATGCGGCGACCGAGTTGCTCTTGCCCGGCGTCAATACGGGATAATACCGCGCCACATAGCAGAACTT
TAAAAGTGCTCATCATTGGAAAACGTTCTTCGGGGCGAAAACTCTCAAGGATCTTACCGCTGTTGAGATC
CAGTTCGATGTAACCCACTCGTGCACCCAACTGATCTTCAGCATCTTTTACTTTCACCAGCGTTTCTGGG
TGAGCAAAAACAGGAAGGCAAAATGCCGCAAAAAAGGGAATAAGGGCGACACGGAAATGTTGAATACTCA
T
